Addgene plasmid #41497: TAL-4AC1
Depositing lab: Veit Hornung. Depositing organization: Universitaetsklinikum Bonn. Publication: A ligation-independent cloning technique for high-throughput assembly of transcription activator-like effector genes. Schmid-Burgk JL, Schmidt T, Kaiser V, Honing K, Hornung V. Nat Biotechnol. 2012 Dec 16. doi: 10.1038/nbt.2460. PubMed 23242165.
Backbone
  Vector backbone: Custom backbone
  Backbone size w/o insert (bp): 2961
  Vector type: PCR Cloning Vector
Growth in bacteria
  Bacterial resistance: Ampicillin, 100 μg/mL
  Growth temperature: 37°C
  Growth strain: DH10B
  Copy number: High Copy
Gene/Insert
  Gene/Insert name: 4AC1
  Species: Synthetic
  Insert size (bp): 220
  Cloning method: Unknown
  Sequencing primers: 5′ M13_pUC_fwd; 3′ M13_pUC_rev
Terms and licenses: Academic/Nonprofit Terms; Industry Terms: Not Available to Industry
How to cite: TAL-4AC1 was a gift from Veit Hornung (Addgene plasmid # 41497 ; http://n2t.net/addgene:41497 ; RRID:Addgene_41497)
