[The description below was written by a language model from this plasmid's Addgene catalogue record.]
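Description:
TAL-4AC1 is a small, high-copy bacterial plasmid built on a custom backbone of about 2.96 kb and classed as a PCR cloning vector. It is propagated in E. coli (DH10B is the recorded strain) under ampicillin selection. The record does not name the origin of replication or list any other backbone features. The insert can be read with standard M13/pUC forward and reverse sequencing primers, which suggests a pUC-style cloning region flanking it, but no feature table is available to confirm the layout.

The payload is a synthetic insert of roughly 220 bp named 4AC1. The plasmid was deposited with work describing a ligation-independent cloning method for high-throughput assembly of transcription activator-like effector (TALE) genes, so it most plausibly serves as one member of a library of TALE repeat building blocks. In TALE proteins, DNA-binding specificity comes from tandem repeats of about 34 amino acids, each recognising a single base through its repeat-variable diresidue. An insert of this length would be consistent with a short block of about two such repeats, and the name may encode the position in the array and the bases targeted. However, the record does not define this nomenclature, so that reading is an inference.

No promoter, tag, reporter or eukaryotic selection marker is recorded, and the plasmid does not appear to be an expression construct. Its likely role is as a storage and source vector from which the repeat fragment is taken and combined with other library modules to build custom TALE DNA-binding arrays, for example for designer nucleases or transcriptional regulators. The method used to clone the insert is listed as unknown.
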