>Addgene plasmid #41497 | TAL-4AC1 | depositor partial sequence | sequence record 55366 | TAL-4AC1 sequence 220 bps
GAATGCAGGTTGTCGCCATCGCCTCTAACATCGGGGGAAAGCAAGCCCTGGAAACCGTGCAAAGGTTGTT
GCCCGTCCTTTGTCAAGACCACGGCCTTACACCCGAGCAAGTCGTGGCCATTGCATCACATGACGGTGGC
AAACAGGCTCTTGAGACTGTTCAGAGACTTCTCCCAGTTCTCTGTCAAGCCCACGGTTTGACACCCGACC
AAGGGCATTC
