>Addgene plasmid #41497 | TAL-4AC1 | addgene partial sequence | sequence record 55916 | M13_pUC_fwd
TCGAGCTCGGTACCTCGCGAATGCATCTAGATCCAAATGAATGCAGGTTGTCGCCATCGCCTCTAACATC
GGGGGAAAGCAAGCCCTGGAAACCGTGCAAAGGTTGTTGCCCGTCCTTTGTCAAGACCACGGCCTTACAC
CCGAGCAAGTCGTGGCCATTGCATCACATGACGGTGGCAAACAGGCTCTTGAGACTGTTCAGAGACTTCT
CCCAGTTCTCTGTCAAGCCCACGGTTTGACACCCGACCAAGGGCATTCCCAATATCGGATCCCGGGCCCG
TCGACTGCAGAGGCCTGCATGCAAGCTTGGCGTAATCATGGTCATAGCTGTTTCCTGTGTGAAATTGTTA
TCCGCTCACAATTCCACACAACATACGAGCCGGAAGCATAAAGTGTAAAGCCTGGGGTGCCTAATGAGTG
AGCTAACTCACATTAATTGCGTTGCGCTCACTGCCCGCTTTCCAGTCGGGAAACCTGTCGTGCCAGCTGC
ATTAATGAATCGGCCAACGCGCGGGGAGAGGCGGTTTGCGTATTGGGCGCTCTTCCGCTTCCTCGCTCAC
TGACTCGCTGCGCTCGGTCGTTCGGCTGCGGCGAGCGGTATCAGCTCACTCAAAGGCGGTAATACGGTTA
TCCACAGAATCAGGGGATAACGCAGGAAAGAACATGTGAGCAAAAGGCCAGCAAAAGGCCAGGAACCGTA
AAAAGGCCGCGTTGCTGGCGTTTTTCCATAGGCTCCGCCCCCCTGACGAGCATCACAAAAATCGACGCTC
AAGTCAGAGGTGGCGAAACCCGACAGGACTATAAAGATACCAGGCGTTTCCCCCTGGAAGCTCCCTCGTG
CGCTCTCCTGTTCCGACCCTGCCGCTTACCGGATACCTGTCCGCCTTTCTCCCTTCGGGAAGCGTGGCGC
TTTCTCATAGCTCACGCTGTAGGTATCTCA
